>Addgene plasmid #191363 | pHAGE-IRES-puro-NLS-dPba4Cas13b-EGFP-NLS | addgene full sequence | sequence record 375402 | Addgene NGS Result
TGGAAGGGCTAATTCACTCCCAAAGAAGACAAGATATCCTTGATCTGTGGATCTACCACACACAAGGCTA
CTTCCCTGATTAGCAGAACTACACACCAGGGCCAGGGGTCAGATATCCACTGACCTTTGGATGGTGCTAC
AAGCTAGTACCAGTTGAGCCAGATAAGGTAGAAGAGGCCAATAAAGGAGAGAACACCAGCTTGTTACACC
CTGTGAGCCTGCATGGGATGGATGACCCGGAGAGAGAAGTGTTAGAGTGGAGGTTTGACAGCCGCCTAGC
ATTTCATCACGTGGCCCGAGAGCTGCATCCGGAGTACTTCAAGAACTGCTGATATCGAGCTTGCTACAAG
GGACTTTCCGCTGGGGACTTTCCAGGGAGGCGTGGCCTGGGCGGGACTGGGGAGTGGCGAGCCCTCAGAT
CCTGCATATAAGCAGCTGCTTTTTGCCTGTACTGGGTCTCTCTGGTTAGACCAGATCTGAGCCTGGGAGC
TCTCTGGCTAACTAGGGAACCCACTGCTTAAGCCTCAATAAAGCTTGCCTTGAGTGCTTCAAGTAGTGTG
TGCCCGTCTGTTGTGTGACTCTGGTAACTAGAGATCCCTCAGACCCTTTTAGTCAGTGTGGAAAATCTCT
AGCAGTGGCGCCCGAACAGGGACTTGAAAGCGAAAGGGAAACCAGAGGAGCTCTCTCGACGCAGGACTCG
GCTTGCTGAAGCGCGCACGGCAAGAGGCGAGGGGCGGCGACTGGTGAGTACGCCAAAAATTTTGACTAGC
GGAGGCTAGAAGGAGAGAGATGGGTGCGAGAGCGTCAGTATTAAGCGGGGGAGAATTAGATCGCGATGGG
AAAAAATTCGGTTAAGGCCAGGGGGAAAGAAAAAATATAAATTAAAACATATAGTATGGGCAAGCAGGGA
GCTAGAACGATTCGCAGTTAATCCTGGCCTGTTAGAAACATCAGAAGGCTGTAGACAAATACTGGGACAG
CTACAACCATCCCTTCAGACAGGATCAGAAGAACTTAGATCATTATATAATACAGTAGCAACCCTCTATT
GTGTGCATCAAAGGATAGAGATAAAAGACACCAAGGAAGCTTTAGACAAGATAGAGGAAGAGCAAAACAA
AAGTAAGACCACCGCACAGCAAGCGGCCGGCCGCTGATCTTCAGACCTGGAGGAGGAGATATGAGGGACA
ATTGGAGAAGTGAATTATATAAATATAAAGTAGTAAAAATTGAACCATTAGGAGTAGCACCCACCAAGGC
AAAGAGAAGAGTGGTGCAGAGAGAAAAAAGAGCAGTGGGAATAGGAGCTTTGTTCCTTGGGTTCTTGGGA
GCAGCAGGAAGCACTATGGGCGCAGCGTCAATGACGCTGACGGTACAGGCCAGACAATTATTGTCTGGTA
TAGTGCAGCAGCAGAACAATTTGCTGAGGGCTATTGAGGCGCAACAGCATCTGTTGCAACTCACAGTCTG
GGGCATCAAGCAGCTCCAGGCAAGAATCCTGGCTGTGGAAAGATACCTAAAGGATCAACAGCTCCTGGGG
ATTTGGGGTTGCTCTGGAAAACTCATTTGCACCACTGCTGTGCCTTGGAATGCTAGTTGGAGTAATAAAT
CTCTGGAACAGATTTGGAATCACACGACCTGGATGGAGTGGGACAGAGAAATTAACAATTACACAAGCTT
AATACACTCCTTAATTGAAGAATCGCAAAACCAGCAAGAAAAGAATGAACAAGAATTATTGGAATTAGAT
AAATGGGCAAGTTTGTGGAATTGGTTTAACATAACAAATTGGCTGTGGTATATAAAATTATTCATAATGA
TAGTAGGAGGCTTGGTAGGTTTAAGAATAGTTTTTGCTGTACTTTCTATAGTGAATAGAGTTAGGCAGGG
ATATTCACCATTATCGTTTCAGACCCACCTCCCAACCCCGAGGGGACCCGACAGGCCCGAAGGAATAGAA
GAAGAAGGTGGAGAGAGAGACAGAGACAGATCCATTCGATTAGTGAACGGATCTCGACGGTATCGCCGAA
TTCACAAATGGCAGTATTCATCCACAATTTTAAAAGAAAAGGGGGGATTGGGGGGTACAGTGCAGGGGAA
AGAATAGTAGACATAATAGCAACAGACATACAAACTAAAGAATTACAAAAACAAATTACAAAAATTCAAA
ATTTTCGGGTTTATTACAGGGACAGCAGAGATCCAGTTTGGACTAGTCGTGAGGCTCCGGTGCCCGTCAG
TGGGCAGAGCGCACATCGCCCACAGTCCCCGAGAAGTTGGGGGGAGGGGTCGGCAATTGAACCGGTGCCT
AGAGAAGGTGGCGCGGGGTAAACTGGGAAAGTGATGTCGTGTACTGGCTCCGCCTTTTTCCCGAGGGTGG
GGGAGAACCGTATATAAGTGCAGTAGTCGCCGTGAACGTTCTTTTTCGCAACGGGTTTGCCGCCAGAACA
CAGGTAAGTGCCGTGTGTGGTTCCCGCGGGCCTGGCCTCTTTACGGGTTATGGCCCTTGCGTGCCTTGAA
TTACTTCCACCTGGCTGCAGTACGTGATTCTTGATCCCGAGCTTCGGGTTGGAAGTGGGTGGGAGAGTTC
GAGGCCTTGCGCTTAAGGAGCCCCTTCGCCTCGTGCTTGAGTTGAGGCCTGGCCTGGGCGCTGGGGCCGC
CGCGTGCGAATCTGGTGGCACCTTCGCGCCTGTCTCGCTGCTTTCGATAAGTCTCTAGCCATTTAAAATT
TTTGATGACCTGCTGCGACGCTTTTTTTCTGGCAAGATAGTCTTGTAAATGCGGGCCAAGATCTGCACAC
TGGTATTTCGGTTTTTGGGGCCGCGGGCGGCGACGGGGCCCGTGCGTCCCAGCGCACATGTTCGGCGAGG
CGGGGCCTGCGAGCGCGGCCACCGAGAATCGGACGGGGGTAGTCTCAAGCTGGCCGGCCTGCTCTGGTGC
CTGGCCTCGCGCCGCCGTGTATCGCCCCGCCCTGGGCGGCAAGGCTGGCCCGGTCGGCACCAGTTGCGTG
AGCGGAAAGATGGCCGCTTCCCGGCCCTGCTGCAGGGAGCTCAAAATGGAGGACGCGGCGCTCGGGAGAG
CGGGCGGGTGAGTCACCCACACAAAGGAAAAGGGCCTTTCCGTCCTCAGCCGTCGCTTCATGTGACTCCA
CGGAGTACCGGGCGCCGTCCAGGCACCTCGATTAGTTCTCGAGCTTTTGGAGTACGTCGTCTTTAGGTTG
GGGGGAGGGGTTTTATGCGATGGAGTTTCCCCACACTGAGTGGGTGGAGACTGAAGTTAGGCCAGCTTGG
CACTTGATGTAATTCTCCTTGGAATTTGCCCTTTTTGAGTTTGGATCTTGGTTCATTCTCAAGCCTCAGA
CAGTGGTTCAAAGTTTTTTTCTTCCATTTCAGGTGTCGTGAAGCGGCCGCATGAAGCGACCTGCCGCCAC
AAAGAAGGCTGGACAGGCTAAGAAGAAGAAAGCTAGCATGATGGAGAAGGAGAATAAGAAGGGCGATAAT
GACACCCAGAACCAGAATAAGAGCACCCCACCCGCCAAAAAGTTCATGCTGATCAATGAGAACCGGGGCA
AGCACATCGCCGGCACCTATTTTGAGATGGCCCTGGCCAACATGATTAGAACCATTGAGCACGTGTTCAT
CAGGGCCCACGTGTACTCTATTGTGGGCAAGCTGCAGGAGGACACAATGGCCGACACAATCGAGCACCTG
GCCAAGCAGAATCTGAGTGCCACCCAGAAGTCCACCCTCAGCAGGCTGATCTTTAGGCACATGCCCTTCT
TCGGCCCCCTGATGGCCGATGCCGTGGACACTGCCATCTACCCCCTGCGCAAGAAGCTGAAGGAGCTGGA
GGAGCGGCGGGACGAGATCAACAAGGAGCTGCAGAATAAGAATAACAATAAGAGACAGGAGCTCGAGGTG
GAGAAACAGACCCTGAAAAAGACAATCAAGGCCACACGCAAAGCCCTGGAGCAGCAGATCGTGGGCAGCT
CCCCCCAGCTGATGGTGGAGTACCTGTCCACTATGAGCCGGATGATGGTGACCCTGGCCAACTTTTATTC
CGCCAAGAATCCCTACAGCAACAAGGAGGACTATGAGAAACAGAAGTCTGACTCTAAGAAACTGGCCCAG
TGGCTGGAGATCATTTTTAAGGGCGAGCGCGGCATCCTGCTGGAGCGCAAGACACACAGTCAGGAGGACA
CCAAGTTTCTGACTCAGGACGGCGTGCTGAATTACAATGTGAACAAGAACAACAAGTCCACCCGGAACAA
CGACTTCTACTTCGGACCCGGCAAAAAGACCGATAAGGGCTGGGAGCTGACCGACTTTGGCAGGTACTTC
TTTGTGAGCCTCTTCCTGAGGAAGGTGGACGCTGATAGATTCGCCAAGGACGTGTGCCTCTATATCGATA
GCCCCTTCCGGCTGACAGTGGAAAAGAAGCTGCAGCTGCAGCAGAAGGAGAATCTGAGAGCCATGAAGGA
GCAGTTCATTGCCGATGAAAACGGGGAGGACCGCATCGTCAACCCCAGGATCATCGGCGACACCGAGTCA
TGCCAGAATAACATCATTCGCGAAATGCTGGACATGCACAGGATTCACATCCCACGAGAGAAACGCATTG
ACGCCGAGATCACCGAGGGCATCCTTGTGATGGACGCTCTGAACGAGCTGAGGAAGTGCCCTAAGGTTAT
CCATGACACCTTCTCACCTAGTGATAAGGAGAACTTTATCACTAAAGGTGAGACACCTAACGGGGAAATC
GTGGAGTCCAAGCTCGTGAGACCCCAGGACAGGTTTGTGGACCTGGCCCTCCGCTGCATCGACCAGGAGG
AAGTGTTCACTGACATCCGCTTCCACCTGAGGCTGGGGCTGTTTAGATACAGGTTCTATCCTAAAGAAAC
TATTGACGGCTCCTACGTGGAGCCTATCCGGACCATCCAGAAAGAGATCAATGGCTTCGGCCGCATGAAC
GATGTGGAGAAGCTGCGGGATGATAAGTACAGGACCAGCTTCCAGCTGCGCACCATTAACGAGGACGGCC
TTGAACAGCCCGTGCCCGATTCAAAGGACAGCCAGCCCTACATCACAGATTGGAGGACAACCTACAACAT
CCACGCCAACCGCATTGGCCTGGCCTGGGGTCTGCCTCAGATGACCGGAGGCTACTACCTGCCCGATCTG
AACACCGATGAGGAGGACAATCAGAACCGCAAGGCCATCATTGACATGCCCTCCCCTATGTGCTATCTGA
GCACTTATGACCTGCCAGCCCTGCTGTTTTATAGGCATATTTTCAACCTGTACCACGGCACCAAGTACTC
CAAGGACGGGATTGTGGACGCCCAGACAGTGATTAAGCAGAAGTACGATGCCCTGCACGACTTCTTCATC
GCCGTGAGCTCCAGTGAGCTGAGCACCGAGGAGCTGCTGGAGAAGCAGAAAGAGCTGAAGATTGCTGATG
AGGATCTCCCTGATAAGCTGAGGTGCTTCCTGGGCACCAAGAAGCTGTTTAACAAGAAGGGAAAGCCAAT
CTTGAAAAAGACCGACTCAGGCGAAAAGGTGCAAATCATCAAGGAGTGGAGGGCCAACGATGAGAAGAAG
AAGCACGCCATCAACACCCTGTTGGAGGTCATCGAGGAGGACAAGTTCAGGCTGGAGGCCTTCGAGAAGA
AGCACTCCAAGATCATCAAGGGGGGCCGGGACAATCGGTACGGCCGGCGGGGGCACGCCGATGTGCGCCA
CGGCGCCATTGCCCGCTATCTGGCCAAGAGCATGCTGCGCTGGCAGCAGACCATCGCTGAGGCAGGAGGC
GGAAAGATCACTTCTTCCGATTTCCGCGTGCTGAGCGACTATCTGACAGGCTACGGGATTGGCGTGCGGG
AGGAGTTCGCCTCTGTGGCCCTGTACAACCTGAAAAATGTTCTGAAGAAGGCTAAACTGATCGATTCCCA
GAATGAGCACCCATTCCTGAAGGAAAAGGTGCTGTCCAGTTCCCCCATGAACATTGAGCAGCTGTACACC
ACCTACCTGCAGGAGGAGAAAACTCACGCCGAAGAATTGATAGCCAAAATTAACAATGACGACAAAGACA
TCGACCTGCCTCCCTTCACCAGGCCCAATGGCCTGAGGTGGGAGACATCTCTGAAAGAGGCCGCCCTGCG
GTACACAGAGACCCCCGCTGCTCCCTTTGATGAGACCGGCAGCAGCCACAACGTGAGCATCCTGCTGCCT
AATGGCCTGTTCACCCCTCATATCATCAATCTGCTCAAGACAGCCCTGGCCGACAAAACCATTGATGAGC
ACAAAGCACTGGCACCTATGAGCAAGCTGCTGGAGTCCAACCCCAATACATTCGGCGCCAGCTACATCAT
CAGATATTGGTTCGATCACGTCGCCCAGGACGGGCCTCAGGCCTTCTACAATAACGGCAGCCACCAGTAC
AAGAGGTACCACCGGGCCCTGTCACTGCTCAACCCTCACAGGAAGCCAAATAAGCAGCTGATCCCAGACT
ACTTCACCGAGGACGAAATTGCCGAGAGACTGAAGTACGCTAGACAGAAGAACAAGGAGGTGCTGAAGGA
CAAGGTCATCAAGGCTTTTAATCTGGATTCCAAAAAGACAGAGAAGATTGATGAGAAGCTGAAGCAGATG
CGCGAGATGCTGAATGAGGTCGCCGCCAAGGAGCAGAGCATCCGCCGGTATAGAGTGCAGGACATTACCC
TGTTCTTGACCGTGAGGGACATGCTGCTGAAGATGCTGTCCTCTAAATACGATGAGAGGAAAAAAGAGAA
TATCAGAAAACAGACCATCAAAAGAATCAGTAAGATGAGACTGCAGGACTTCGGCTTTGGCTTTGACTTC
AAGCTGTTCGCCGCAACCGACGACGACAGTAGCTACACATACGAGCACAAGTCTGGGATCAAGATCAAGA
TGCCGATCCTGTCCCTGAACAACTACGGGTCTATCTTTCGGATTCTGAGCGAGGGCCAGCGGGTGGATAA
CCTGCTGAGCGGACTGAAAGAGCTGGGCATCACCGAGGTTTATTTCTCTGACCTGACAGCCGAGATTGCT
GAGCACGACGAGAAGAGAAAGGAGTTTCTGAAAATCGCCCAAGACATCGAGCAGAAGGCTTATGATCAGA
ACTATGATATCCTGAGTAATGACAGGGACCCCGGCTTCTATAAGAAAGACATCATCTACGACGCCAATAA
CCCTGAGCGGATTCTGAACCCCAGCACCGACGCCAAGAGGAACCACTTCAGCGATCTGATCGGCTTCCTG
AAGGAGTTTAGCTCCTTCCTGAGTTTTAAGTACGTGGACGAGAACGGCAAGGAGAAGAAGATCAACCTGA
GTGAGTTTGTGAAGGAACTGGCCAACGCCGCCGCAGCCAACAGATACCCTACCACATACGCCTTCAAGAT
GCTGAAGGAGCACACTAAGGGAAAGACCATCAAGGTGCAGAACATCATCAATATGATCCTGGAGATGGTG
AACCAGGATATCGAGGAGATGAACAAGAAGCAGAGTCTAGAGGCGCTACCGGTCGCCACCATGGTGAGCA
AGGGCGAGGAGCTGTTCACCGGGGTGGTGCCCATCCTGGTCGAGCTGGACGGCGACGTAAACGGCCACAA
GTTCAGCGTGTCCGGCGAGGGCGAGGGCGATGCCACCTACGGCAAGCTGACCCTGAAGTTCATCTGCACC
ACCGGCAAGCTGCCCGTGCCCTGGCCCACCCTCGTGACCACCCTGACCTACGGCGTGCAGTGCTTCAGCC
GCTACCCCGACCACATGAAGCAGCACGACTTCTTCAAGTCCGCCATGCCCGAAGGCTACGTCCAGGAGCG
CACCATCTTCTTCAAGGACGACGGCAACTACAAGACCCGCGCCGAGGTGAAGTTCGAGGGCGACACCCTG
GTGAACCGCATCGAGCTGAAGGGCATCGACTTCAAGGAGGACGGCAACATCCTGGGGCACAAGCTGGAGT
ACAACTACAACAGCCACAACGTCTATATCATGGCCGACAAGCAGAAGAACGGCATCAAGGTGAACTTCAA
GATCCGCCACAACATCGAGGACGGCAGCGTGCAGCTCGCCGACCACTACCAGCAGAACACCCCCATCGGC
GACGGCCCCGTGCTGCTGCCCGACAACCACTACCTGAGCACCCAGTCCGCCCTGAGCAAAGACCCCAACG
AGAAGCGCGATCACATGGTCCTGCTGGAGTTCGTGACCGCCGCCGGGATCACTCTCGGCATGGACGAGCT
GTACAAGTCGAATTCTAAGCCAGGATTCCATATGAAGCGACCTGCCGCCACAAAGAAGGCTGGACAGGCT
AAGAAGAAGAAACAACGCGTGCAGCTAAGCGACTACAAAGACCATGACGGTGATTATAAAGATCATGACA
TCGATTACAAGGATGACGATGACAAGTAAGGATCCCTCCCCCCCCCCTAACGTTACTGGCCGAAGCCGCT
TGGAATAAGGCCGGTGTGCGTTTGTCTATATGTTATTTTCCACCATATTGCCGTCTTTTGGCAATGTGAG
GGCCCGGAAACCTGGCCCTGTCTTCTTGACGAGCATTCCTAGGGGTCTTTCCCCTCTCGCCAAAGGAATG
CAAGGTCTGTTGAATGTCGTGAAGGAAGCAGTTCCTCTGGAAGCTTCTTGAAGACAAACAACGTCTGTAG
CGACCCTTTGCAGGCAGCGGAACCCCCCACCTGGCGACAGGTGCCTCTGCGGCCAAAAGCCACGTGTATA
AGATACACCTGCAAAGGCGGCACAACCCCAGTGCCACGTTGTGAGTTGGATAGTTGTGGAAAGAGTCAAA
TGGCTCTCCTCAAGCGTATTCAACAAGGGGCTGAAGGATGCCCAGAAGGTACCCCATTGTATGGGATCTG
ATCTGGGGCCTCGGTGCACATGCTTTACATGTGTTTAGTCGAGGTTAAAAAAACGTCTAGGCCCCCCGAA
CCACGGGGACGTGGTTTTCCTTTGAAAAACACGATGATAAGGATCCACCGGAGCTTACCATGACCGAGTA
CAAGCCCACGGTGCGCCTCGCCACCCGCGACGACGTCCCCAGGGCCGTACGCACCCTCGCCGCCGCGTTC
GCCGACTACCCCGCCACGCGCCACACCGTCGATCCGGACCGCCACATCGAGCGGGTCACCGAGCTGCAAG
AACTCTTCCTCACGCGCGTCGGGCTCGACATCGGCAAGGTGTGGGTCGCGGACGACGGCGCCGCGGTGGC
GGTCTGGACCACGCCGGAGAGCGTCGAAGCGGGGGCGGTGTTCGCCGAGATCGGCCCGCGCATGGCCGAG
TTGAGCGGTTCCCGGCTGGCCGCGCAGCAACAGATGGAAGGCCTCCTGGCGCCGCACCGGCCCAAGGAGC
CCGCGTGGTTCCTGGCCACCGTCGGCGTCTCGCCCGACCACCAGGGCAAGGGTCTGGGCAGCGCCGTCGT
GCTCCCCGGAGTGGAGGCGGCCGAGCGCGCCGGGGTGCCCGCCTTCCTGGAGACCTCCGCGCCCCGCAAC
CTCCCCTTCTACGAGCGGCTCGGCTTCACCGTCACCGCCGACGTCGAGGTGCCCGAAGGACCGCGCACCT
GGTGCATGACCCGCAAGCCCGGTGCCTGACGCCCATCGATAGATCCTAATCAACCTCTGGATTACAAAAT
TTGTGAAAGATTGACTGGTATTCTTAACTATGTTGCTCCTTTTACGCTATGTGGATACGCTGCTTTAATG
CCTTTGTATCATGCTATTGCTTCCCGTATGGCTTTCATTTTCTCCTCCTTGTATAAATCCTGGTTGCTGT
CTCTTTATGAGGAGTTGTGGCCCGTTGTCAGGCAACGTGGCGTGGTGTGCACTGTGTTTGCTGACGCAAC
CCCCACTGGTTGGGGCATTGCCACCACCTGTCAGCTCCTTTCCGGGACTTTCGCTTTCCCCCTCCCTATT
GCCACGGCGGAACTCATCGCCGCCTGCCTTGCCCGCTGCTGGACAGGGGCTCGGCTGTTGGGCACTGACA
ATTCCGTGGTGTTGTCGGGGAAATCATCGTCCTTTCCTTGGCTGCTCGCCTGTGTTGCCACCTGGATTCT
GCGCGGGACGTCCTTCTGCTACGTCCCTTCGGCCCTCAATCCAGCGGACCTTCCTTCCCGCGGCCTGCTG
CCGGCTCTGCGGCCTCTTCCGCGTCTTCGCCTTCGCCCTCAGACGAGTCGGATCTCCCTTTGGGCCGCCT
CCCCGCCTGAGATCCTTTAAGACCAATGACTTACAAGGCAGCTGTAGATCTTAGCCACTTTTTAAAAGAA
AAGGGGGGACTGGAAGGGCTAATTCACTCCCAACGAAGACAAGATCTGCTTTTTGCTTGTACTGGGTCTC
TCTGGTTAGACCAGATCTGAGCCTGGGAGCTCTCTGGCTAACTAGGGAACCCACTGCTTAAGCCTCAATA
AAGCTTGCCTTGAGTGCTTCAAGTAGTGTGTGCCCGTCTGTTGTGTGACTCTGGTAACTAGAGATCCCTC
AGACCCTTTTAGTCAGTGTGGAAAATCTCTAGCAGTAGTAGTTCATGTCATCTTATTATTCAGTATTTAT
AACTTGCAAAGAAATGAATATCAGAGAGTGAGAGGCCCGGGTTAATTAAGGAAAGGGCTAGATCATTCTT
GAAGACGAAAGGGCCTCGTGATACGCCTATTTTTATAGGTTAATGTCATGATAATAATGGTTTCTTAGAC
GTCAGGTGGCACTTTTCGGGGAAATGTGCGCGGAACCCCTATTTGTTTATTTTTCTAAATACATTCAAAT
ATGTATCCGCTCATGAGACAATAACCCTGATAAATGCTTCAATAATATTGAAAAAGGAAGAGTATGAGTA
TTCAACATTTCCGTGTCGCCCTTATTCCCTTTTTTGCGGCATTTTGCCTTCCTGTTTTTGCTCACCCAGA
AACGCTGGTGAAAGTAAAAGATGCTGAAGATCAGTTGGGTGCACGAGTGGGTTACATCGAACTGGATCTC
AACAGCGGTAAGATCCTTGAGAGTTTTCGCCCCGAAGAACGTTTTCCAATGATGAGCACTTTTAAAGTTC
TGCTATGTGGCGCGGTATTATCCCGTGTTGACGCCGGGCAAGAGCAACTCGGTCGCCGCATACACTATTC
TCAGAATGACTTGGTTGAGTACTCACCAGTCACAGAAAAGCATCTTACGGATGGCATGACAGTAAGAGAA
TTATGCAGTGCTGCCATAACCATGAGTGATAACACTGCGGCCAACTTACTTCTGACAACGATCGGAGGAC
CGAAGGAGCTAACCGCTTTTTTGCACAACATGGGGGATCATGTAACTCGCCTTGATCGTTGGGAACCGGA
GCTGAATGAAGCCATACCAAACGACGAGCGTGACACCACGATGCCTGTAGCAATGGCAACAACGTTGCGC
AAACTATTAACTGGCGAACTACTTACTCTAGCTTCCCGGCAACAATTAATAGACTGGATGGAGGCGGATA
AAGTTGCAGGACCACTTCTGCGCTCGGCCCTTCCGGCTGGCTGGTTTATTGCTGATAAATCTGGAGCCGG
TGAGCGTGGGTCTCGCGGTATCATTGCAGCACTGGGGCCAGATGGTAAGCCCTCCCGTATCGTAGTTATC
TACACGACGGGGAGTCAGGCAACTATGGATGAACGAAATAGACAGATCGCTGAGATAGGTGCCTCACTGA
TTAAGCATTGGTAACTGTCAGACCAAGTTTACTCATATATACTTTAGATTGATTTAAAACTTCATTTTTA
ATTTAAAAGGATCTAGGTGAAGATCCTTTTTGATAATCTCATGACCAAAATCCCTTAACGTGAGTTTTCG
TTCCACTGAGCGTCAGACCCCGTAGAAAAGATCAAAGGATCTTCTTGAGATCCTTTTTTTCTGCGCGTAA
TCTGCTGCTTGCAAACAAAAAAACCACCGCTACCAGCGGTGGTTTGTTTGCCGGATCAAGAGCTACCAAC
TCTTTTTCCGAAGGTAACTGGCTTCAGCAGAGCGCAGATACCAAATACTGTTCTTCTAGTGTAGCCGTAG
TTAGGCCACCACTTCAAGAACTCTGTAGCACCGCCTACATACCTCGCTCTGCTAATCCTGTTACCAGTGG
CTGCTGCCAGTGGCGATAAGTCGTGTCTTACCGGGTTGGACTCAAGACGATAGTTACCGGATAAGGCGCA
GCGGTCGGGCTGAACGGGGGGTTCGTGCACACAGCCCAGCTTGGAGCGAACGACCTACACCGAACTGAGA
TACCTACAGCGTGAGCTATGAGAAAGCGCCACGCTTCCCGAAGGGAGAAAGGCGGACAGGTATCCGGTAA
GCGGCAGGGTCGGAACAGGAGAGCGCACGAGGGAGCTTCCAGGGGGAAACGCCTGGTATCTTTATAGTCC
TGTCGGGTTTCGCCACCTCTGACTTGAGCGTCGATTTTTGTGATGCTCGTCAGGGGGGCGGAGCCTATGG
AAAAACGCCAGCAACGCGGCCTTTTTACGGTTCCTGGCCTTTTGCTGGCCTTTTGCTCACATGTTCTTTC
CTGCGTTATCCCCTGATTCTGTGGATAACCGTATTACCGCCTTTGAGTGAGCTGATACCGCTCGCCGCAG
CCGAACGACCGAGCGCAGCGAGTCAGTGAGCGAGGAAGCGGAAGAGCGCCCAATACGCAAACCGCCTCTC
CCCGCGCGTTGGCCGATTCATTAATGCAGCAAGCTCATGGCTGACTAATTTTTTTTATTTATGCAGAGGC
CGAGGCCGCCTCGGCCTCTGAGCTATTCCAGAAGTAGTGAGGAGGCTTTTTTGGAGGCCTAGGCTTTTGC
AAAAAGCTCCCCGTGGCACGACAGGTTTCCCGACTGGAAAGCGGGCAGTGAGCGCAACGCAATTAATGTG
AGTTAGCTCACTCATTAGGCACCCCAGGCTTTACACTTTATGCTTCCGGCTCGTATGTTGTGTGGAATTG
TGAGCGGATAACAATTTCACACAGGAAACAGCTATGACATGATTACGAATTTCACAAATAAAGCATTTTT
TTCACTGCATTCTAGTTGTGGTTTGTCCAAACTCATCAATGTATCTTATCATGTCTGGATCAACTGGATA
ACTCAAGCTAACCAAAATCATCCCAAACTTCCCACCCCATACCCTATTACCACTGCCAATTACCTGTGGT
TTCATTTACTCTAAACCTGTGATTCCTCTGAATTATTTTCATTTTAAAGAAATTGTATTTGTTAAATATG
TACTACAAACTTAGTAGT
Features (pLannotate 1.2.2; 25 found; start..end, strand, type, name):
    377..634     +  LTR            5' LTR (truncated): truncated 5' long terminal repeat (LTR) from HIV-1
    681..806     +  misc_feature   HIV-1 Ψ: packaging signal of human immunodeficiency virus type 1
    790..1128    +  CDS            HIV-1 gag (fragment): gag protein from human immunodeficiency virus 1; gag
   1303..1536    +  misc_feature   RRE: The Rev response element (RRE) of HIV-1 allows for Rev-dependent mRNA export from the nucleus to the cytoplasm.
   1913..2013    +  CDS            Rev (fragment): human immunodeficiency virus 1 (HIV-1) Rev protein; rev; enhances nuclear export of unspliced and incompletely spliced viral mRNAs
   2058..2175    +  misc_feature   cPPT/CTS: central polypurine tract and central termination sequence of HIV-1
   2223..3401    +  promoter       EF-1α promoter: strong constitutive promoter for human elongation factor EF-1α
   7551..8267    +  CDS            EGFP: EGFP is a basic (constitutively fluorescent) green fluorescent protein published in 1996, derived from Aequorea victoria. It is reported to be a rapidly-maturing weak dimer with moderate acid sensitivity.
   8361..8426    +  CDS            3xFLAG: three tandem FLAG® epitope tags, followed by an enterokinase cleavage site
   8538..9000    +  misc_feature   IRES: internal ribosome entry site (IRES) of the encephalomyocarditis virus (EMCV)
   9020..9619    +  CDS            PuroR: puromycin N-acetyltransferase; pac from Streptomyces alboniger; confers resistance to puromycin
   9638..10226   +  misc_feature   WPRE: woodchuck hepatitis virus posttranscriptional regulatory element
  10234..10299   +  CDS            nef (fragment): NEF_HV1Z2 - Experimental evidence at protein level: Swiss-Prot protein existence level 1. Extracellular Nef protein targets CD4(+) T-lymphocytes for apoptosis by interacting with CXCR4 surface receptors. From Human immunodeficiency virus type 1 group M subtype D (isolate Z2/CDC-Z34) (HIV-1).
  10301..10534   +  LTR            3' LTR (ΔU3): self-inactivating 3' long terminal repeat (LTR) from HIV-1
  10739..10843   +  promoter       AmpR promoter: bla
  10844..11704   +  CDS            AmpR: β-lactamase; bla; confers resistance to ampicillin, carbenicillin, and related antibiotics
  11875..12463   +  rep_origin     ori: high-copy-number ColE1/pMB1/pBR322/pUC origin of replication
  12646..12700   +  CDS            lacI (fragment): lac repressor; lacI; The lac repressor binds to the lac operator to inhibit transcription in E. coli. This inhibition can be relieved by adding lactose or isopropyl-β-D-thiogalactopyranoside (IPTG).
  12706..12799   +  rep_origin     SV40 ori (fragment): SV40 origin of replication
  12824..12861   +  CDS            lacI (fragment): lac repressor; lacI; The lac repressor binds to the lac operator to inhibit transcription in E. coli. This inhibition can be relieved by adding lactose or isopropyl-β-D-thiogalactopyranoside (IPTG).
  12874..12895   +  protein_bind   CAP binding site: CAP binding activates transcription in the presence of cAMP. E. coli catabolite activator protein
  12910..12940   +  promoter       lac promoter: promoter for the E. coli lac operon
  12944..12966   +  protein_bind   lac operator (fragment): The lac repressor binds to the lac operator to inhibit transcription in E. coli. This inhibition can be relieved by adding lactose or isopropyl-β-D-thiogalactopyranoside (IPTG). lac repressor encoded by lacI
  12998..13081   +  polyA_signal   SV40 poly(A) signal (fragment): SV40 polyadenylation signal
  13248..329     +  CDS            nef (fragment) (across the origin): NEF_HV1BR - Experimental evidence at protein level: Swiss-Prot protein existence level 1. Extracellular Nef protein targets CD4(+) T-lymphocytes for apoptosis by interacting with CXCR4 surface receptors (PubMed:14990729). From Human immunodeficiency virus type 1 group M subtype B (isolate BRU/LAI) (HIV-1).
