[The description below was written by a language model from this plasmid's Addgene catalogue record and pLannotate feature annotations shown in this document.]
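Description:
pHAGE-IRES-puro-NLS-dPba4Cas13b-EGFP-NLS is a 13.2 kb mammalian expression plasmid built on the pHAGE HIV-1–derived lentiviral transfer backbone. It is maintained in E. coli through a high-copy ColE1/pUC-type origin and an ampicillin resistance gene (β-lactamase). The catalogue lists it simply as a mammalian expression vector. The annotated features nonetheless include a truncated 5' LTR, the Ψ packaging signal with a gag fragment, the Rev response element, the cPPT/CTS and a self-inactivating ΔU3 3' LTR. These would allow the cassette to be packaged into lentiviral particles and integrated into target cells when helper functions are supplied in trans.

The payload is a synthetic fusion, NLS-dPba4Cas13b-EGFP-NLS, driven by the strong constitutive human EF-1α promoter. The Cas13b portion was not recognised by the annotation software. It presumably occupies the roughly 4 kb unannotated stretch between the promoter and EGFP, and the nuclear localisation signals named in the construct are likewise not annotated. EGFP is fused at the C terminus of the Cas13b moiety, and a 3xFLAG epitope is annotated just downstream, although the catalogue entry does not mention it. An EMCV IRES then allows puromycin N-acetyltransferase to be translated from the same transcript, so puromycin selection enriches for cells expressing the fusion. A WPRE enhances transcript expression.

The "d" prefix conventionally denotes a catalytically inactive Cas13b, which binds guide-specified RNA without cleaving it. In keeping with the stated purpose and the associated work on multi-colour RNA imaging, the construct is used to overexpress a nuclear-targeted green fluorescent RNA-binding protein for visualising RNAs in living human cells. The guide RNA is not encoded here and must be supplied separately.
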