Addgene plasmid #191363: pHAGE-IRES-puro-NLS-dPba4Cas13b-EGFP-NLS
Purpose: Overexpression of NLS-dPba4Cas13b-EGFP-NLS in human cells
Depositing lab: Ling-Ling Chen. Depositing organization: CAS Center for Excellence in Molecular Cell Science. Publication: Multi-color RNA imaging with CRISPR-Cas13b systems in living cells. Yang LZ, Gao BQ, Huang Y, Wang Y, Yang L, Chen LL. Cell Insight. 2022 Jun 15;1(4):100044. doi: 10.1016/j.cellin.2022.100044. eCollection 2022 Aug. PubMed 37192858.
Backbone
  Vector backbone: pHAGE
  Vector type: Mammalian Expression
Growth in bacteria
  Bacterial resistance: Ampicillin, 100 μg/mL
  Growth temperature: 37°C
  Growth strain: NEB Stable
  Copy number: High Copy
Gene/Insert
  Gene/Insert name: NLS-dPba4Cas13b-EGFP-NLS
  Species: Synthetic
  Tag / fusion protein: EGFP (C terminal on insert)
  Cloning method: Unknown
Terms and licenses: Academic/Nonprofit Terms; Industry Terms: Not Available to Industry
How to cite: pHAGE-IRES-puro-NLS-dPba4Cas13b-EGFP-NLS was a gift from Ling-Ling Chen (Addgene plasmid # 191363 ; http://n2t.net/addgene:191363 ; RRID:Addgene_191363)
